>Addgene plasmid #12504 | pFlagCMV2-AML1B | addgene partial sequence | sequence record 19868 | CMV-F 5'-CGCAAATGGGCGGTAGGCGTG-3'
GCAGAGCTCGTTTAGTGGACCGTCAGAATTGATCTACCATGGACTACAAAGACGATGACGACAAGCTTGC
TTCCGCCAGCATATTTGAGTCATTTCCTTCGTACCCACAGTGCTTCATGAGAGAATGCATACTTGGAATG
AATCCTTCTAGAGACGTCCACGATGCCAGCACGAGCCGCCGCTTCACGCCGCCTTCCACCGCGCTGAGCC
CAGGCAAGATGAGCGAGGCGTTGCCGCTGGGCGCCCCGGACGCCGGCGCTGCCCTGGCCGGCAAGCTGAG
GAGCGGCGACCGCAGCATGGTGGAGGTGCTGGCCGACCACCCGGGCGAGCTGGTGCGCACCGACAGCCCC
AACTTCCTCTGCTCCGTGCTGCCTACGCACTGGCGCTGCAACAAGACCCTGCCCATCGCTTTCAAGGTGG
TGGCCCTAGGGGATGTTCCAGATGGCACTCTGGTCACTGTGATGGCTGGCAATGATGAAAACTACTCGGC
TGAGCTGAGAAATGCTACCGCAGCCATGAAGAACCAGGTTGCAAGATTTAATGACCTCAGGTTTGTCGGT
CGAAGTGGAAGAGGGAAAAGCTTCACTCTGACCATCACTGTCTTCACAAACCCACCGCAAGTCGCCACCT
ACCACAGAGCCATCAAAATCACAGTGGATGGGCCCCGAGAACCTCGAAGACATCGGCAGAAACTAGATGA
TCAGACCAAGCCCGGGAGCTTGTCCTTTTTCGAGCGGCTCAGTGAACTGGAGCAGCTGCGGCGC
