[The description below was written by a language model from this plasmid's Addgene catalogue record.]
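Description:
pFlagCMV2-AML1B is a mammalian expression plasmid built on the pFlag-CMV2 backbone (4679 bp without insert). It carries the human AML1B cDNA, an isoform of RUNX1, the Runt-domain transcription factor also known as CBFA2 or PEBP2alphaB. The insert was placed between the HindIII and EcoRI sites of the vector, and both sites remain intact, so the coding region can be excised or exchanged. The backbone supplies a FLAG epitope at the N terminus, so the protein is produced as FLAG-AML1B, which can be detected or immunoprecipitated with anti-FLAG antibodies. The record does not explicitly list a promoter. The backbone name points to the cytomegalovirus immediate-early promoter, which gives strong constitutive transcription in transfected mammalian cells. The insert size and any polyadenylation signal or other regulatory elements are also not stated, and no feature table is available to confirm them.

In bacteria the plasmid is maintained at high copy number under ampicillin selection. No mammalian selectable marker is recorded, which suggests the construct is mainly suited to transient transfection. The associated publication examines how phosphorylation of AML1/RUNX1 by cyclin-dependent kinases regulates its degradation by the anaphase-promoting complex. This fits use of the plasmid as a source of epitope-tagged wild-type AML1B for studies of RUNX1 phosphorylation, stability, turnover and protein interactions in cultured cells.
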