Addgene plasmid #12504: pFlagCMV2-AML1B
Depositing lab: Dong-Er Zhang. Depositing organization: Scripps California (The Scripps Research Institute). Publication: AML1/RUNX1 phosphorylation by cyclin-dependent kinases regulates the degradation of AML1/RUNX1 by the anaphase-promoting complex. Biggs JR, Peterson LF, Zhang Y, Kraft AS, Zhang DE. Mol Cell Biol. 2006 Oct . 26(20):7420-9. 10.1128/MCB.00597-06 PubMed 17015473.
Backbone
  Vector backbone: pFlag-CMV2
  Backbone size w/o insert (bp): 4679
  Vector type: Mammalian Expression
Growth in bacteria
  Bacterial resistance: Ampicillin, 100 μg/mL
  Growth temperature: 37°C
  Growth strain: DH5alpha
  Copy number: High Copy
Gene/Insert
  Gene/Insert name: AML1B
  Species: H. sapiens (human)
  Entrez Gene: RUNX1 (a.k.a. AML1, AML1-EVI-1, AMLCR1, CBF2alpha, CBFA2, EVI-1, PEBP2aB, PEBP2alpha)
  Tag / fusion protein: FLAG (N terminal on backbone)
  Cloning method: Restriction Enzyme; 5′ cloning site HindIII (not destroyed); 3′ cloning site EcoRI (not destroyed)
  Sequencing primers: 5′ pCEP fwd
Terms and licenses: Academic/Nonprofit Terms; Industry Terms: Not Available to Industry
How to cite: pFlagCMV2-AML1B was a gift from Dong-Er Zhang (Addgene plasmid # 12504)
